>Addgene plasmid #211131 | pBiT3.1-N_PREB:1-417 | addgene full sequence | sequence record 425939 | Addgene NGS Result
AAGACGCGTTAATTAAGACGTCGGCAGTGAAAAAAATGCTTTATTTGTGAAATTTGTGATGCTATTGCTT
TATTTGTAACCATTATAAGCTGCAATAAACAAGTTAACAACAACAATTGCATTCATTTTATGTTTCAGGT
TCAGGGGGAGGTGTGGGAGGTTTTTTAAAGCAAGTAAAACCTCTACAAATGTGGTATGGCTGATTATGAT
CCGCGGCCGCAATACGTCGACGTTATCAGCTGACTTCGTACGAGAGCCTAGGATTATGGCGCGCCACTAG
TTATTAATAGTAATCAATTACGGGGTCATTAGTTCATAGCCCATATATGGAGTTCCGCGTTACATAACTT
ACGGTAAATGGCCCGCCTGGCTGACCGCCCAACGACCCCCGCCCATTGACGTCAATAATGACGTATGTTC
CCATAGTAACGCCAATAGGGACTTTCCATTGACGTCAATGGGTGGAGTATTTACGGTAAACTGCCCACTT
GGCAGTACATCAAGTGTATCATATGCCAAGTCCGCCCCCTATTGACGTCAATGACGGTAAATGGCCCGCC
TGGCATTATGCCCAGTACATGACCTTACGGGACTTTCCTACTTGGCAGTACATCTACGTATTAGTCATCG
CTATTACCATGGTGATGCGGTTTTGGCAGTACACCAATGGGCGTGGATAGCGGTTTGACTCACGGGGATT
TCCAAGTCTCCACCCCATTGACGTCAATGGGAGTTTGTTTTGGCACCAAAATCAACGGGACTTTCCAAAA
TGTCGTAATAACCCCGCCCCGTTGACGCAAATGGGCGGTAGGCGTGTACGGTGGGAGGTCTATATAAGCA
GAGCTGGTTTAGTGAACCGTCAGATCACTAGAATCTTTATTGCGGTAGTTTATCACAGTTAAATTGCTAA
CGCAGTCAGTGCTTCTGACACAACAGTCTCGAACTTAAGCTGCAGAAGTTGGTCGTGAGGCACTGGGCAG
GTAAGTATCAAGGTTACAAGACAGGTTTAAGGAGACCAATAGAAACTGGGCTTGTCGAGACAGAGAAGAC
TCTTGCGTTTCTGATAGGCACCTATTGGTCTTACTGACATCCACTTTGCCTTTCTCTCCACAGGTGTCCA
CTCCCAGTTCAATTACAGCTCTTAAGGCTAGAGTATTAATACGACTCACTATAGGGGTTAGCGATCGCCA
TGGTGAGCGGCTGGCGGCTGTTCAAGAAGATTAGCGGGAGCTCCGGTGGCTCGAGCGGTATGGGCCGGCG
CCGGGCGCCAGAGCTGTACCGGGCTCCGTTCCCGTTGTACGCGCTTCAGGTCGACCCCAGCACTGGGCTG
CTCATCGCTGCGGGCGGAGGAGGCGCCGCCAAGACAGGCATAAAGAATGGCGTGCACTTTCTGCAGCTAG
AGCTGATTAATGGGCGCTTGAGTGCCTCCTTGCTGCACTCCCATGACACAGAGACACGGGCCACCATGAA
CTTGGCACTGGCTGGTGACATCCTTGCTGCAGGGCAGGATGCCCACTGTCAGCTCCTGCGCTTCCAGGCA
CATCAACAGCAGGGCAACAAGGCAGAGAAGGCCGGTTCCAAGGAGCAGGGGCCTCGACAAAGGAAGGGAG
CAGCCCCAGCAGAGAAGAAATGTGGAGCGGAAACCCAGCACGAGGGGCTAGAACTCAGGGTAGAGAATTT
GCAGGCGGTGCAGACAGACTTTAGCTCCGATCCACTGCAGAAAGTTGTGTGCTTCAACCACGATAATACC
CTGCTTGCCACTGGAGGAACAGATGGCTACGTCCGTGTCTGGAAGGTGCCCAGCCTGGAGAAGGTTCTGG
AGTTCAAAGCCCACGAAGGGGAGATTGAAGACCTGGCTTTAGGGCCTGATGGCAAGTTGGTAACCGTGGG
CCGGGACCTTAAGGCCTCTGTGTGGCAGAAGGATCAGCTGGTGACACAGCTGCACTGGCAAGAAAATGGA
CCCACCTTTTCCAGCACACCTTACCGCTACCAGGCCTGCAGGTTTGGGCAGGTTCCAGACCAGCCTGCTG
GCCTGCGACTCTTCACAGTGCAAATTCCCCACAAGCGCCTGCGCCAGCCCCCTCCCTGCTACCTCACAGC
CTGGGATGGCTCCAACTTCTTGCCCCTTCGGACCAAGTCCTGTGGCCATGAAGTCGTCTCCTGCCTCGAT
GTCAGTGAATCCGGCACCTTCCTAGGCCTGGGCACAGTCACTGGCTCTGTTGCCATCTACATAGCTTTCT
CTCTCCAGTGCCTCTACTACGTGAGGGAGGCCCATGGCATTGTGGTGACGGATGTGGCCTTTCTACCTGA
GAAGGGTCGTGGTCCAGAGCTCCTTGGGTCCCATGAAACTGCCCTGTTCTCTGTGGCTGTGGACAGTCGT
TGCCAGCTGCATCTGTTGCCCTCACGGCGGAGTGTTCCTGTGTGGCTCCTGCTCCTGCTGTGTGTCGGGC
TTATTATTGTGACCATCCTGCTGCTCCAGAGTGCCTTTCCAGGTTTCCTTTAATCTAGAGGTCAAGCTTC
GGGGGTTTAAACCTGCAGGCATGCAAGCTGATTTGGCTGCTGCCACCGCTGAGCAAGGCCGCTTCGAGCA
GACATGATAAGATACATTGATGAGTTTGGACAAACCACAACTAGAATGCAGTGAAAAAAATGCTTTATTT
GTGAAATTTGTGATGCTATTGCTTTATTTGTAACCATTATAAGCTGCAATAAACAAGTTAACAACAACAA
TTGCATTCATTTTATGTTTCAGGTTCAGGGGGAGATGTGGGAGGTTTTTTTAAGCAAGTAAAACCTCTAC
AAATGTGGTAAAATCTTAATTAAGACTTCTAATATAACTTCGTATAGCATACATTATACGAAGTTATGGT
TCCACTGTTGACAATTAATCATCGGCATAGTATATCGGCATAGTATAATACGACAAGGTGAGGAACTAAA
CCCAGGAGGCAGATCATGATTGAACAAGATGGATTGCACGCAGGTTCTCCGGCCGCTTGGGTGGAGAGGC
TATTCGGCTATGACTGGGCACAACAGACAATCGGCTGCTCTGATGCCGCCGTGTTCCGGCTGTCAGCGCA
GGGGCGCCCGGTTCTTTTTGTCAAGACCGACCTGTCCGGTGCCCTGAATGAACTGCAGGACGAGGCAGCG
CGGCTATCGTGGCTGGCCACGACGGGCGTTCCTTGCGCAGCTGTGCTCGACGTTGTCACTGAAGCGGGAA
GGGACTGGCTGCTATTGGGCGAAGTGCCGGGGCAGGATCTCCTGTCATCTCACCTTGCTCCTGCCGAGAA
AGTATCCATCATGGCTGATGCAATGCGGCGGCTGCATACGCTTGATCCGGCTACCTGCCCATTCGACCAC
CAAGCGAAACATCGCATCGAGCGAGCACGTACTCGGATGGAAGCCGGTCTTGTCGATCAGGATGATCTGG
ACGAAGAGCATCAGGGGCTCGCGCCAGCCGAACTGTTCGCCAGGCTCAAGGCGCGCATGCCCGACGGCGA
GGATCTCGTCGTGACCCATGGCGATGCCTGCTTGCCGAATATCATGGTGGAAAATGGCCGCTTTTCTGGA
TTCATCGACTGTGGCCGGCTGGGTGTGGCGGACCGCTATCAGGACATAGCGTTGGCTACCCGTGATATTG
CTGAAGAGCTTGGCGGCGAATGGGCTGACCGCTTCCTCGTGCTTTACGGTATCGCCGCTCCCGATTCGCA
GCGCATCGCCTTCTATCGCCTTCTTGACGAGTTCTTCTGATTCGAAATGACCGACCAAGCGACGCCCAAC
CGGTATCAGCTCACTCAAAGGCGGTAATACGGTTATCCACAGAATCAGGGGATAACGCAGGAAAGAACAT
GTGAGCAAAAGGCCAGCAAAAGGCCAGGAACCGTAAAAAGGCCGCGTTGCTGGCGTTTTTCCATAGGCTC
CGCCCCCCTGACGAGCATCACAAAAATCGACGCTCAAGTCAGAGGTGGCGAAACCCGACAGGACTATAAA
GATACCAGGCGTTTCCCCCTGGAAGCTCCCTCGTGCGCTCTCCTGTTCCGACCCTGCCGCTTACCGGATA
CCTGTCCGCCTTTCTCCCTTCGGGAAGCGTGGCGCTTTCTCATAGCTCACGCTGTAGGTATCTCAGTTCG
GTGTAGGTCGTTCGCTCCAAGCTGGGCTGTGTGCACGAACCCCCCGTTCAGCCCGACCGCTGCGCCTTAT
CCGGTAACTATCGTCTTGAGTCCAACCCGGTAAGACACGACTTATCGCCACTGGCAGCAGCCACTGGTAA
CAGGATTAGCAGAGCGAGGTATGTAGGCGGTGCTACAGAGTTCTTGAAGTGGTGGCCTAACTACGGCTAC
ACTAGAAGGACAGTATTTGGTATCTGCGCTCTGCTGAAGCCAGTTACCTTCGGAAAAAGAGTTGGTAGCT
CTTGATCCGGCAAACAAACCACCGCTGGTAGCGGTGGTTTTTTTGTTTGCAAGCAGCAGATTACGCGCAG
AAAAAAAGGATTTCAAGAAGATCCTTTGATCTTTTCTACGGGGTCTGACGCTCAGTGGAACGAAAACTCA
CGTTAAGGGATTTTGGTCATGAGATTATCAAAAAGGATCTTCACCTAGATCCTTTTATAGTCCGGAATCG
TCACACAAAAAACCAACACACAGATGTAATGAAAATAAAGATATTTTATTGCGGCCATCGTGATGGCTAG
AGTTTAGCCCTCCCACACATAACCAGAGGGCAGCAATTCACGAATCCCAACTGCCGTCGGCTGTCCATCA
CTGTCCTTCACTATGGCTTTGATCCCAGGATGCAGATCGAGAAGCACCTGTCGGCACCGTCCGCAGGGGC
TCAAGATGCCCCTGTTCTCATTTCCGATCGCGACGATACAAGTCAGGTTGCCAGCTGCCGCAGCAGCAGC
AGTGCCCAGCACCACGAGTTCTGCACAAGGTCCCCCAGTAAAATGATATACATTGACACCAGTGAAGATG
CGGCCGTCGCTAGAGAGAGCTGCGCTGGCGACGCTGTAGTCTTCAGAGATGGGGATGCTGTTGATTGTAG
CCGTTGCTCTTTCAATGAGGGTGGATTCTTCTTGAGACAAAGGCTTGGCCATGGTGGCGCTAGTGTCAGA
AGAATCGAGCTTTTTGCAAAAGCCTAGGCCTCCAAAAAAGCCTCCTCACTACTTCTGGAATAGCTCAGAG
GCCGAGGCGGCCTCGGCCTCTGCATAAATAAAAAAAATTAGTCAGCCATGGGGCGGAGAATGGGCGGAAC
TGGGCGGAGTTAGGGGCGGGATGGGCGGAGTTAGGGGCGGGACTATGGTTGCTGACTAATTGAGATGCAT
GCTTTGCATACTTCTGCCTGCTGGGGAGCCTGGGGACTTTCCACACCTGGTTGCTGACTAATTGAGATGC
ATGCTTTGCATACTTCTGCCTGCTGGGGAGCCTGGGGACTTTCCACACCCTAACTGACACACATTCCACA
GCTGGTTCTTTCCGCCTCAGAAGGTACCTAACCAAGTTCCTCTTTCAGAGGTTATTTCAGGCCATGGTGC
TGCGC
Features (pLannotate 1.2.2; 17 found; start..end, strand, type, name):
     24..105     -  polyA_signal   SV40 poly(A) signal: SV40 polyadenylation signal
    128..211     -  CDS            large T antigen (fragment): large T antigen from SV40 (simian virus 40)
    276..641     +  enhancer       CMV enhancer: human cytomegalovirus immediate early enhancer
    643..842     +  promoter       CMV promoter: human cytomegalovirus (CMV) immediate early promoter
    981..1113    +  intron         chimeric intron: chimera between introns from human β-globin and immunoglobulin heavy chain genes
   1157..1175    +  promoter       T7 promoter: promoter for bacteriophage T7 RNA polymerase
   1250..2500    +  CDS            PREB: PREB_HUMAN - Also known as SEC12. Experimental evidence at protein level: Swiss-Prot protein existence level 1. Was first identified based on its probable role in the regulation of pituitary gene transcription. Binds to the prolactin gene (PRL) promoter and seems to activate transcription. From Homo sapiens (Human).
   2531..2549    +  misc_feature   MCS (fragment): pUC18/19 multiple cloning site
   2598..2719    -  polyA_signal   SV40 poly(A) signal: SV40 polyadenylation signal
   2742..2810    -  CDS            large T antigen (fragment): large T antigen from SV40 (simian virus 40)
   2834..2867    +  protein_bind   loxP: Cre-mediated recombination occurs in the 8-bp core sequence (GCATACAT). Cre recombinase
   2877..2924    +  promoter       EM7 promoter: synthetic bacterial promoter&nbsp
   2956..3747    +  CDS            neo: KKA2_KLEPN - Also known as kan, nptII. Experimental evidence at protein level: Swiss-Prot protein existence level 1. Resistance to kanamycin, neomycin, paromomycin, ribostamycin, butirosin and gentamicin B. From Klebsiella pneumoniae.
   3908..4496    -  rep_origin     ori: high-copy-number ColE1/pMB1/pBR322/pUC origin of replication
   4622..4670    -  polyA_signal   poly(A) signal: synthetic polyadenylation signal
   4694..5092    -  CDS            BSD: blasticidin S deaminase; Aspergillus terreus BSD; confers resistance to blasticidin
   5123..5480    -  promoter       SV40 promoter: SV40 enhancer and early promoter
