[The description below was written by a language model from this plasmid's Addgene catalogue record and pLannotate feature annotations shown in this document.]
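Description:
pBiT3.1-N_PREB:1-417 is a mammalian expression plasmid built on Promega's pBiT3.1-N backbone, carrying full-length wild-type human PREB (also known as SEC12; residues M1–L417, a 1251 bp insert derived from a Mammalian Gene Collection clone). The open reading frame was inserted by ligation-independent cloning between XhoI and XbaI sites that remain intact, placing it in frame behind an N-terminal HiBiT peptide and a short glycine/serine linker. HiBiT is the small, high-affinity fragment of split NanoLuc luciferase. It produces luminescence when complemented with the LgBiT partner, so the tagged protein can be quantified in cells or lysates.

Transcription is driven by the CMV immediate-early enhancer and promoter, followed by a chimeric β-globin/immunoglobulin intron that improves mRNA processing. A T7 promoter lies just upstream of the coding region, and the record lists T7 as the 5′ sequencing primer. An SV40 polyadenylation signal terminates the transcript. In bacteria the plasmid replicates from a high-copy ColE1/pUC-type origin and is selected with kanamycin through the neo (nptII) gene, which the annotation shows under the bacterial EM7 promoter, preceded by a single loxP site.

The catalogue entry lists neomycin/G418 as the mammalian selectable marker. The annotated sequence, however, shows no eukaryotic promoter directly upstream of neo and instead contains a separate SV40 promoter–blasticidin S deaminase–synthetic poly(A) cassette, so the sequence suggests blasticidin selection may be the functional option in mammalian cells.

The plasmid was deposited with a study evaluating the ligandability of WD40 repeat proteins. A HiBiT-tagged construct is suited to luminescence-based measurement of protein levels, although the record does not name specific assays.
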