Addgene plasmid #211131: pBiT3.1-N_PREB:1-417
Purpose: Mammalian expression of full-length human PREB. N-terminal HiBiT tag.
Depositing lab: Cheryl Arrowsmith. Depositing organization: University of Toronto. Publication: A Target Class Ligandability Evaluation of WD40 Repeat-Containing Proteins. Ackloo S, Li F, Szewczyk M, Seitova A, Loppnau P, Zeng H, Xu J, Ahmad S, Arnautova YA, Baghaie AJ, Beldar S, Bolotokova A, Centrella PA, Chau I, Clark MA, Cuozzo JW, Dehghani-Tafti S, Disch JS, Dong A, Dumas A, Feng JA, Ghiabi P, Gibson E, Gilmer J, Goldman B, Green SR, Guie MA, Guilinger JP, Harms N, Herasymenko O, Houliston S, Hutchinson A, Kearnes S, Keefe AD, Kimani SW, Kramer T, Kutera M, Kwak HA, Lento C, Li Y, Liu J, Loup J, Machado RAC, Mulhern CJ, Perveen S, Righetto GL, Riley P, Shrestha S, Sigel EA, Silva M, Sintchak MD, Slakman BL, Taylor RD, Thompson J, Torng W, Underkoffler C, von Rechenberg M, Walsh RT, Watson I, Wilson DJ, Wolf E, Yadav M, Yazdi AK, Zhang J, Zhang Y, Santhakumar V, Edwards AM, Barsyte-Lovejoy D, Schapira M, Brown PJ, Halabelian L, Arrowsmith CH. J Med Chem. 2025 Jan 23;68(2):1092-1112. doi: 10.1021/acs.jmedchem.4c02010. Epub 2024 Nov 4. PubMed 39495097.
Backbone
  Vector backbone: pBiT3.1-N
  Backbone manufacturer: Promega
  Vector type: Mammalian Expression
  Selectable markers: Neomycin (select with G418)
Growth in bacteria
  Bacterial resistance: Kanamycin, 50 μg/mL
  Growth temperature: 37°C
  Growth strain: DH5alpha
  Copy number: High Copy
Gene/Insert
  Gene/Insert name: PREB:M1-L417
  Species: H. sapiens (human)
  Insert size (bp): 1251
  Mutation: wild type
  Entrez Gene: PREB (a.k.a. SEC12, MGC3467)
  Promoter: CMV
  Tag / fusion protein: MVSGWRLFKKISGSSGGSSG (N terminal on insert)
  Cloning method: Ligation Independent Cloning
  Sequencing primers: 5′ T7; 3′ TTGCTCAGCGGTGGCAGCAG
Resource information
  A portion of this plasmid was derived from a plasmid made by: Mammalian Gene Collection (BC016472)
Terms and licenses: Academic/Nonprofit Terms; Industry Terms: Not Available to Industry
Depositor comments: 5' Cloning Site: Xho1 (not destroyed), 3' Cloning Site: Xba1 (not destroyed).
How to cite: pBiT3.1-N_PREB:1-417 was a gift from Cheryl Arrowsmith (Addgene plasmid # 211131 ; http://n2t.net/addgene:211131 ; RRID:Addgene_211131)
