>Addgene plasmid #211131 | pBiT3.1-N_PREB:1-417 | depositor partial sequence | sequence record 411740 | Insert sequence
ATGGGCCGGCGCCGGGCGCCAGAGCTGTACCGGGCTCCGTTCCCGTTGTACGCGCTTCAGGTCGACCCCA
GCACTGGGCTGCTCATCGCTGCGGGCGGAGGAGGCGCCGCCAAGACAGGCATAAAGAATGGCGTGCACTT
TCTGCAGCTAGAGCTGATTAATGGGCGCTTGAGTGCCTCCTTGCTGCACTCCCATGACACAGAGACACGG
GCCACCATGAACTTGGCACTGGCTGGTGACATCCTTGCTGCAGGGCAGGATGCCCACTGTCAGCTCCTGC
GCTTCCAGGCACATCAACAGCAGGGCAACAAGGCAGAGAAGGCCGGTTCCAAGGAGCAGGGGCCTCGACA
AAGGAAGGGAGCAGCCCCAGCAGAGAAGAAATGTGGAGCGGAAACCCAGCACGAGGGGCTAGAACTCAGG
GTAGAGAATTTGCAGGCGGTGCAGACAGACTTTAGCTCCGATCCACTGCAGAAAGTTGTGTGCTTCAACC
ACGATAATACCCTGCTTGCCACTGGAGGAACAGATGGCTACGTCCGTGTCTGGAAGGTGCCCAGCCTGGA
GAAGGTTCTGGAGTTCAAAGCCCACGAAGGGGAGATTGAAGACCTGGCTTTAGGGCCTGATGGCAAGTTG
GTAACCGTGGGCCGGGACCTTAAGGCCTCTGTGTGGCAGAAGGATCAGCTGGTGACACAGCTGCACTGGC
AAGAAAATGGACCCACCTTTTCCAGCACACCTTACCGCTACCAGGCCTGCAGGTTTGGGCAGGTTCCAGA
CCAGCCTGCTGGCCTGCGACTCTTCACAGTGCAAATTCCCCACAAGCGCCTGCGCCAGCCCCCTCCCTGC
TACCTCACAGCCTGGGATGGCTCCAACTTCTTGCCCCTTCGGACCAAGTCCTGTGGCCATGAAGTCGTCT
CCTGCCTCGATGTCAGTGAATCCGGCACCTTCCTAGGCCTGGGCACAGTCACTGGCTCTGTTGCCATCTA
CATAGCTTTCTCTCTCCAGTGCCTCTACTACGTGAGGGAGGCCCATGGCATTGTGGTGACGGATGTGGCC
TTTCTACCTGAGAAGGGTCGTGGTCCAGAGCTCCTTGGGTCCCATGAAACTGCCCTGTTCTCTGTGGCTG
TGGACAGTCGTTGCCAGCTGCATCTGTTGCCCTCACGGCGGAGTGTTCCTGTGTGGCTCCTGCTCCTGCT
GTGTGTCGGGCTTATTATTGTGACCATCCTGCTGCTCCAGAGTGCCTTTCCAGGTTTCCTT
